Addgene plasmid #242535: pPD0029_pIVTRup(BsmBI)_SpCas9
Depositing lab: Christoph Bock & Paul Datlinger. Publication: Systematic discovery of CRISPR-boosted CAR T cell immunotherapies. Datlinger P, Pankevich EV, Arnold CD, Pranckevicius N, Lin J, Romanovskaia D, Schaefer M, Piras F, Orts AC, Nemc A, Biesaga PN, Chan M, Neuwirth T, Artemov AV, Li W, Ladstatter S, Krausgruber T, Bock C. Nature. 2025 Oct;646(8086):963-972. doi: 10.1038/s41586-025-09507-9. Epub 2025 Sep 24. PubMed 40993398.
Backbone
  Vector backbone: pIVTRup(BsmBI)
  Vector type: CRISPR
Growth in bacteria
  Bacterial resistance: Ampicillin, 100 μg/mL
  Growth temperature: 37°C
  Growth strain: DH5alpha
  Copy number: High Copy
Gene/Insert
  Gene/Insert name: SpCas9
  Species: Other
  Insert size (bp): 4176
  Cloning method: Gibson Cloning
Resource information
  A portion of this plasmid was derived from a plasmid made by: 10.1038/nmeth.3047 (Sanjana et al. Nature Methods 2014)
Terms and licenses: Academic/Nonprofit Terms; Industry Terms: Not Available to Industry
Depositor comments: Source insert Addgene ID 52962
How to cite: pPD0029_pIVTRup(BsmBI)_SpCas9 was a gift from Christoph Bock & Paul Datlinger (Addgene plasmid # 242535 ; http://n2t.net/addgene:242535 ; RRID:Addgene_242535)
