[The description below was written by a language model from this plasmid's Addgene catalogue record and pLannotate feature annotations shown in this document.]
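Description:
pPD0029_pIVTRup(BsmBI)_SpCas9 is a high-copy bacterial plasmid that carries the Streptococcus pyogenes Cas9 coding sequence in the pIVTRup(BsmBI) backbone. The backbone name and the feature layout suggest it is a template for in vitro transcription of Cas9 mRNA, although the record does not state this purpose outright. The 4,176 bp SpCas9 insert was introduced by Gibson assembly and was derived from an earlier lentiviral Cas9 plasmid. In the annotated 8,431 nt sequence, the open reading frame appears as two overlapping features labelled Cas9(N) and Cas9(C). This is an artefact of the annotation library's split-Cas9 entries, and together the two features span one continuous full-length gene. Two T7 promoters lie just upstream in the same orientation as Cas9, so T7 RNA polymerase can transcribe the gene. The table annotates no mammalian promoter, untranslated regions, poly(A) element, nuclear localisation signals or epitope tags, so their presence cannot be confirmed from the record.

The plasmid is propagated in E. coli through a ColE1/pUC-type origin and selected with ampicillin via the β-lactamase gene. A neo (kanamycin/neomycin phosphotransferase) coding sequence with an adjacent Tn5 transposase fragment sits next to AmpR, but only ampicillin is listed as the selection. An f1 origin and remnants of a lacZα cloning cassette (lac promoter, operator, CAP site and lacI/lacZα fragments) are leftovers of the parental cloning vector. The plasmid was deposited in connection with a study on CRISPR-based screening to improve CAR T cell immunotherapies, where a Cas9 construct of this kind would provide the nuclease component for genome editing.
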