Features (pLannotate 1.2.2; 15 found; start..end, strand, type, name):
      5..162     -  CDS            lacZα (fragment): LacZα fragment of β-galactosidase; lacZ fragment
    165..183     +  promoter       T7 promoter: promoter for bacteriophage T7 RNA polymerase
    255..273     +  promoter       T7 promoter: promoter for bacteriophage T7 RNA polymerase
    322..2040    +  CDS            Cas9(N): N-terminal portion of Streptococcus pyogenes Cas9 (Zetsche et al., 2015)
   1927..4425    +  CDS            Cas9(C): C-terminal portion of Streptococcus pyogenes Cas9 (Zetsche et al., 2015)
   4851..4867    -  protein_bind   lac operator: The lac repressor binds to the lac operator to inhibit transcription in E. coli. This inhibition can be relieved by adding lactose or isopropyl-β-D-thiogalactopyranoside (IPTG). lac repressor encoded by lacI
   4875..4905    -  promoter       lac promoter: promoter for the E. coli lac operon
   4920..4941    -  protein_bind   CAP binding site: CAP binding activates transcription in the presence of cAMP. E. coli catabolite activator protein
   4954..5046    -  CDS            lacI (fragment): lac repressor; lacI; The lac repressor binds to the lac operator to inhibit transcription in E. coli. This inhibition can be relieved by adding lactose or isopropyl-β-D-thiogalactopyranoside (IPTG).
   5229..5817    -  rep_origin     ori: high-copy-number ColE1/pMB1/pBR322/pUC origin of replication
   5988..6848    -  CDS            AmpR: β-lactamase; bla; confers resistance to ampicillin, carbenicillin, and related antibiotics
   6849..6865    -  promoter       AmpR promoter (fragment): bla
   6869..7660    -  CDS            neo: KKA2_KLEPN - Also known as kan, nptII. Experimental evidence at protein level: Swiss-Prot protein existence level 1. Resistance to kanamycin, neomycin, paromomycin, ribostamycin, butirosin and gentamicin B. From Klebsiella pneumoniae.
   7692..7991    -  CDS            tnpA (fragment): TN5P_ECOLX - Also known as tnp. Experimental evidence at protein level: Swiss-Prot protein existence level 1. Mediates transposition of transposon Tn5 by a 'cut and paste' mechanism. First, the monomeric transposase binds the 19 bp inverted DNA repeats flanking the transposon. Then, dimerization of the DNA- bound transposase creates a synaptic DNA complex. After nicking of the first DNA strand, excision of the transposon proceeds through a series of intermediates. The transposase then mediates the insertion of the transposon at a new site by strand transfer. The activity of the wild- type tran
   8004..1       -  rep_origin     f1 ori (across the origin) (sequence partly withheld): f1 bacteriophage origin of replication; arrow indicates direction of (+) strand synthesis
>Addgene plasmid #242535 | pPD0029_pIVTRup(BsmBI)_SpCas9 | addgene full sequence | sequence record 493691 | Addgene NGS Result
TCCATTCGCCATTCAGGCTGCGCAACTGTTGGGAAGGGCGATCGGTGCGGGCCTCTTCGCTATTACGCCA
GCTGGCGAAAGGGGGATGTGCTGCAAGGCGATTAAGTTGGGTAACGCCAGGGTTTTCCCAGTCACGACGT
TGTAAAACGACGGCCAGTGAATTGTAATACGACTCACTATAGGGCGAATTGGGCCCTCTAGATGCATGCT
CGAGCGGCCGCCAGTGTGATGGATTTGGACCCTCGTACAGAAGCTAATACGACTCACTATAGGGAAATAA
GAGAGAAAAGAAGAGTAAGAAGAAATATAAGAGCCACCGATATGGACAAGAAGTACAGCATCGGCCTGGA
CATCGGCACCAACTCTGTGGGCTGGGCCGTGATCACCGACGAGTACAAGGTGCCCAGCAAGAAATTCAAG
GTGCTGGGCAACACCGACCGGCACAGCATCAAGAAGAACCTGATCGGAGCCCTGCTGTTCGACAGCGGCG
AAACAGCCGAGGCCACCCGGCTGAAGAGAACCGCCAGAAGAAGATACACCAGACGGAAGAACCGGATCTG
CTATCTGCAAGAGATCTTCAGCAACGAGATGGCCAAGGTGGACGACAGCTTCTTCCACAGACTGGAAGAG
TCCTTCCTGGTGGAAGAGGATAAGAAGCACGAGCGGCACCCCATCTTCGGCAACATCGTGGACGAGGTGG
CCTACCACGAGAAGTACCCCACCATCTACCACCTGAGAAAGAAACTGGTGGACAGCACCGACAAGGCCGA
CCTGCGGCTGATCTATCTGGCCCTGGCCCACATGATCAAGTTCCGGGGCCACTTCCTGATCGAGGGCGAC
CTGAACCCCGACAACAGCGACGTGGACAAGCTGTTCATCCAGCTGGTGCAGACCTACAACCAGCTGTTCG
AGGAAAACCCCATCAACGCCAGCGGCGTGGACGCCAAGGCCATCCTGTCTGCCAGACTGAGCAAGAGCAG
ACGGCTGGAAAATCTGATCGCCCAGCTGCCCGGCGAGAAGAAGAATGGCCTGTTCGGAAACCTGATTGCC
CTGAGCCTGGGCCTGACCCCCAACTTCAAGAGCAACTTCGACCTGGCCGAGGATGCCAAACTGCAGCTGA
GCAAGGACACCTACGACGACGACCTGGACAACCTGCTGGCCCAGATCGGCGACCAGTACGCCGACCTGTT
TCTGGCCGCCAAGAACCTGTCCGACGCCATCCTGCTGAGCGACATCCTGAGAGTGAACACCGAGATCACC
AAGGCCCCCCTGAGCGCCTCTATGATCAAGAGATACGACGAGCACCACCAGGACCTGACCCTGCTGAAAG
CTCTCGTGCGGCAGCAGCTGCCTGAGAAGTACAAAGAGATTTTCTTCGACCAGAGCAAGAACGGCTACGC
CGGCTACATTGACGGCGGAGCCAGCCAGGAAGAGTTCTACAAGTTCATCAAGCCCATCCTGGAAAAGATG
GACGGCACCGAGGAACTGCTCGTGAAGCTGAACAGAGAGGACCTGCTGCGGAAGCAGCGGACCTTCGACA
ACGGCAGCATCCCCCACCAGATCCACCTGGGAGAGCTGCACGCCATTCTGCGGCGGCAGGAAGATTTTTA
CCCATTCCTGAAGGACAACCGGGAAAAGATCGAGAAGATCCTGACCTTCCGCATCCCCTACTACGTGGGC
CCTCTGGCCAGGGGAAACAGCAGATTCGCCTGGATGACCAGAAAGAGCGAGGAAACCATCACCCCCTGGA
ACTTCGAGGAAGTGGTGGACAAGGGCGCTTCCGCCCAGAGCTTCATCGAGCGGATGACCAACTTCGATAA
GAACCTGCCCAACGAGAAGGTGCTGCCCAAGCACAGCCTGCTGTACGAGTACTTCACCGTGTATAACGAG
CTGACCAAAGTGAAATACGTGACCGAGGGAATGAGAAAGCCCGCCTTCCTGAGCGGCGAGCAGAAAAAGG
CCATCGTGGACCTGCTGTTCAAGACCAACCGGAAAGTGACCGTGAAGCAGCTGAAAGAGGACTACTTCAA
GAAAATCGAGTGCTTCGACTCCGTGGAAATCTCCGGCGTGGAAGATCGGTTCAACGCCTCCCTGGGCACA
TACCACGATCTGCTGAAAATTATCAAGGACAAGGACTTCCTGGACAATGAGGAAAACGAGGACATTCTGG
AAGATATCGTGCTGACCCTGACACTGTTTGAGGACAGAGAGATGATCGAGGAACGGCTGAAAACCTATGC
CCACCTGTTCGACGACAAAGTGATGAAGCAGCTGAAGCGGCGGAGATACACCGGCTGGGGCAGGCTGAGC
CGGAAGCTGATCAACGGCATCCGGGACAAGCAGTCCGGCAAGACAATCCTGGATTTCCTGAAGTCCGACG
GCTTCGCCAACAGAAACTTCATGCAGCTGATCCACGACGACAGCCTGACCTTTAAAGAGGACATCCAGAA
AGCCCAGGTGTCCGGCCAGGGCGATAGCCTGCACGAGCACATTGCCAATCTGGCCGGCAGCCCCGCCATT
AAGAAGGGCATCCTGCAGACAGTGAAGGTGGTGGACGAGCTCGTGAAAGTGATGGGCCGGCACAAGCCCG
AGAACATCGTGATCGAAATGGCCAGAGAGAACCAGACCACCCAGAAGGGACAGAAGAACAGCCGCGAGAG
AATGAAGCGGATCGAAGAGGGCATCAAAGAGCTGGGCAGCCAGATCCTGAAAGAACACCCCGTGGAAAAC
ACCCAGCTGCAGAACGAGAAGCTGTACCTGTACTACCTGCAGAATGGGCGGGATATGTACGTGGACCAGG
AACTGGACATCAACCGGCTGTCCGACTACGATGTGGACCATATCGTGCCTCAGAGCTTTCTGAAGGACGA
CTCCATCGACAACAAGGTGCTGACCAGAAGCGACAAGAACCGGGGCAAGAGCGACAACGTGCCCTCCGAA
GAGGTCGTGAAGAAGATGAAGAACTACTGGCGGCAGCTGCTGAACGCCAAGCTGATTACCCAGAGAAAGT
TCGACAATCTGACCAAGGCCGAGAGAGGCGGCCTGAGCGAACTGGATAAGGCCGGCTTCATCAAGAGACA
GCTGGTGGAAACCCGGCAGATCACAAAGCACGTGGCACAGATCCTGGACTCCCGGATGAACACTAAGTAC
GACGAGAATGACAAGCTGATCCGGGAAGTGAAAGTGATCACCCTGAAGTCCAAGCTGGTGTCCGATTTCC
GGAAGGATTTCCAGTTTTACAAAGTGCGCGAGATCAACAACTACCACCACGCCCACGACGCCTACCTGAA
CGCCGTCGTGGGAACCGCCCTGATCAAAAAGTACCCTAAGCTGGAAAGCGAGTTCGTGTACGGCGACTAC
AAGGTGTACGACGTGCGGAAGATGATCGCCAAGAGCGAGCAGGAAATCGGCAAGGCTACCGCCAAGTACT
TCTTCTACAGCAACATCATGAACTTTTTCAAGACCGAGATTACCCTGGCCAACGGCGAGATCCGGAAGCG
GCCTCTGATCGAGACAAACGGCGAAACCGGGGAGATCGTGTGGGATAAGGGCCGGGATTTTGCCACCGTG
CGGAAAGTGCTGAGCATGCCCCAAGTGAATATCGTGAAAAAGACCGAGGTGCAGACAGGCGGCTTCAGCA
AAGAGTCTATCCTGCCCAAGAGGAACAGCGATAAGCTGATCGCCAGAAAGAAGGACTGGGACCCTAAGAA
GTACGGCGGCTTCGACAGCCCCACCGTGGCCTATTCTGTGCTGGTGGTGGCCAAAGTGGAAAAGGGCAAG
TCCAAGAAACTGAAGAGTGTGAAAGAGCTACTGGGGATCACCATCATGGAAAGAAGCAGCTTCGAGAAGA
ATCCCATCGACTTTCTGGAAGCCAAGGGCTACAAAGAAGTGAAAAAGGACCTGATCATCAAGCTGCCTAA
GTACTCCCTGTTCGAGCTGGAAAACGGCCGGAAGAGAATGCTGGCCTCTGCCGGCGAACTGCAGAAGGGA
AACGAACTGGCCCTGCCCTCCAAATATGTGAACTTCCTGTACCTGGCCAGCCACTATGAGAAGCTGAAGG
GCTCCCCCGAGGATAATGAGCAGAAACAGCTGTTTGTGGAACAGCACAAGCACTACCTGGACGAGATCAT
CGAGCAGATCAGCGAGTTCTCCAAGAGAGTGATCCTGGCCGACGCTAATCTGGACAAAGTGCTGTCCGCC
TACAACAAGCACCGGGATAAGCCCATCAGAGAGCAGGCCGAGAATATCATCCACCTGTTTACCCTGACCA
ATCTGGGAGCCCCTGCCGCCTTCAAGTACTTTGACACCACCATCGACCGGAAGAGGTACACCAGCACCAA
AGAGGTGCTGGACGCCACCCTGATCCACCAGAGCATCACCGGCCTGTACGAGACACGGATCGACCTGTCT
CAGCTGGGAGGCGACAAGCGACCTGCCGCCACAAAGAAGGCTGGACAGGCTAAGAAGAAGAAAGATTACA
AAGACGATGACGATAAGTAAATCGCTGCCTTCTGCGGGGCTTGCCTTCTGGCCATGCCCTTCTTCTCTCC
CTTGCACCTGTACCTCTTGGTCTTTGAATAAAGCCTGAGTAGGAAGTGAGGGTCTAGAAAAAAAAAAAAA
AAAAAAAAAAAAAAAAAAAAAAAAAAAAAAAAAAAAAAAAAAAAAAAAAAAAAAAAAAAAAAAAAAAAAA
AAAAAAAAAAAAAAATGAGACGCGATCAATAACCGACACTCCTGCGTCGCCTACGCGCTACGATCTGCAG
AATTCCAGCACACTGGCGGCCGTTACTAGTGGATCCGAGCTCGGTACCAAGCTTGGCGTAATCATGGTCA
TAGCTGTTTCCTGTGTGAAATTGTTATCCGCTCACAATTCCACACAACATACGAGCCGGAAGCATAAAGT
GTAAAGCCTGGGGTGCCTAATGAGTGAGCTAACTCACATTAATTGCGTTGCGCTCACTGCCCGCTTTCCA
GTCGGGAAACCTGTCGTGCCAGCTGCATTAATGAATCGGCCAACGCGCGGGGAGAGGCGGTTTGCGTATT
GGGCGCTCTTCCGCTTCCTCGCTCACTGACTCGCTGCGCTCGGTCGTTCGGCTGCGGCGAGCGGTATCAG
CTCACTCAAAGGCGGTAATACGGTTATCCACAGAATCAGGGGATAACGCAGGAAAGAACATGTGAGCAAA
AGGCCAGCAAAAGGCCAGGAACCGTAAAAAGGCCGCGTTGCTGGCGTTTTTCCATAGGCTCCGCCCCCCT
GACGAGCATCACAAAAATCGACGCTCAAGTCAGAGGTGGCGAAACCCGACAGGACTATAAAGATACCAGG
CGTTTCCCCCTGGAAGCTCCCTCGTGCGCTCTCCTGTTCCGACCCTGCCGCTTACCGGATACCTGTCCGC
CTTTCTCCCTTCGGGAAGCGTGGCGCTTTCTCATAGCTCACGCTGTAGGTATCTCAGTTCGGTGTAGGTC
GTTCGCTCCAAGCTGGGCTGTGTGCACGAACCCCCCGTTCAGCCCGACCGCTGCGCCTTATCCGGTAACT
ATCGTCTTGAGTCCAACCCGGTAAGACACGACTTATCGCCACTGGCAGCAGCCACTGGTAACAGGATTAG
CAGAGCGAGGTATGTAGGCGGTGCTACAGAGTTCTTGAAGTGGTGGCCTAACTACGGCTACACTAGAAGA
ACAGTATTTGGTATCTGCGCTCTGCTGAAGCCAGTTACCTTCGGAAAAAGAGTTGGTAGCTCTTGATCCG
GCAAACAAACCACCGCTGGTAGCGGTGGTTTTTTTGTTTGCAAGCAGCAGATTACGCGCAGAAAAAAAGG
ATCTCAAGAAGATCCTTTGATCTTTTCTACGGGGTCTGACGCTCAGTGGAACGAAAACTCACGTTAAGGG
ATTTTGGTCATGAGATTATCAAAAAGGATCTTCACCTAGATCCTTTTAAATTAAAAATGAAGTTTTAAAT
CAATCTAAAGTATATATGAGTAAACTTGGTCTGACAGTTACCAATGCTTAATCAGTGAGGCACCTATCTC
AGCGATCTGTCTATTTCGTTCATCCATAGTTGCCTGACTCCCCGTCGTGTAGATAACTACGATACGGGAG
GGCTTACCATCTGGCCCCAGTGCTGCAATGATACCGCGAGACCCACGCTCACCGGCTCCAGATTTATCAG
CAATAAACCAGCCAGCCGGAAGGGCCGAGCGCAGAAGTGGTCCTGCAACTTTATCCGCCTCCATCCAGTC
TATTAATTGTTGCCGGGAAGCTAGAGTAAGTAGTTCGCCAGTTAATAGTTTGCGCAACGTTGTTGCCATT
GCTACAGGCATCGTGGTGTCACGCTCGTCGTTTGGTATGGCTTCATTCAGCTCCGGTTCCCAACGATCAA
GGCGAGTTACATGATCCCCCATGTTGTGCAAAAAAGCGGTTAGCTCCTTCGGTCCTCCGATCGTTGTCAG
AAGTAAGTTGGCCGCAGTGTTATCACTCATGGTTATGGCAGCACTGCATAATTCTCTTACTGTCATGCCA
TCCGTAAGATGCTTTTCTGTGACTGGTGAGTACTCAACCAAGTCATTCTGAGAATAGTGTATGCGGCGAC
CGAGTTGCTCTTGCCCGGCGTCAATACGGGATAATACCGCGCCACATAGCAGAACTTTAAAAGTGCTCAT
CATTGGAAAACGTTCTTCGGGGCGAAAACTCTCAAGGATCTTACCGCTGTTGAGATCCAGTTCGATGTAA
CCCACTCGTGCACCCAACTGATCTTCAGCATCTTTTACTTTCACCAGCGTTTCTGGGTGAGCAAAAACAG
GAAGGCAAAATGCCGCAAAAAAGGGAATAAGGGCGACACGGAAATGTTGAATACTCATACTCTTCCTTTT
TCAATTCAGAAGAACTCGTCAAGAAGGCGATAGAAGGCGATGCGCTGCGAATCGGGAGCGGCGATACCGT
AAAGCACGAGGAAGCGGTCAGCCCATTCGCCGCCAAGCTCTTCAGCAATATCACGGGTAGCCAACGCTAT
GTCCTGATAGCGGTCCGCCACACCCAGCCGGCCACAGTCGATGAATCCAGAAAAGCGGCCATTTTCCACC
ATGATATTCGGCAAGCAGGCATCGCCATGGGTCACGACGAGATCCTCGCCGTCGGGCATGCGCGCCTTGA
GCCTGGCGAACAGTTCGGCTGGCGCGAGCCCCTGATGCTCTTCGTCCAGATCATCCTGATCGACAAGACC
GGCTTCCATCCGAGTACGTGCTCGCTCGATGCGATGTTTCGCTTGGTGGTCGAATGGGCAGGTAGCCGGA
TCAAGCGTATGCAGCCGCCGCATTGCATCAGCCATGATGGATACTTTCTCGGCAGGAGCAAGGTGGGATG
ACAGGAGATCCTGCCCCGGCACTTCGCCCAATAGCAGCCAGTCCCTTCCCGCTTCAGTGACAACGTCGAG
CACAGCTGCGCAAGGAACGCCCGTCGTGGCCAGCCACGATAGCCGCGCTGCCTCGTCCTGCAGTTCATTC
AGGGCACCGGACAGGTCGGTCTTGACAAAAAGAACCGGGCGCCCCTGCGCTGACAGCCGGAACACGGCGG
CATCAGAGCAGCCGATTGTCTGTTGTGCCCAGTCATAGCCGAATAGCCTCTCCACCCAAGCGGCCGGAGA
ACCTGCGTGCAATCCATCTTGTTCAATCATGCGAAACGATCCTCATCCTGTCTCTTGATCAGATCTTGAT
CCCCTGCGCCATCAGATCCTTGGCGGCAAGAAAGCCATCCAGTTTACTTTGCAGGGCTTCCCAACCTTAC
CAGAGGGCGCCCCAGCTGGCAATTCCGGTTCGCTTGCTGTCCATAAAACCGCCCAGTCTAGCTATCGCCA
TGTAAGCCCACTGCAAGCTACCTGCTTTCTCTTTGCGCTTGCGTTTTCCCTTGTCCAGATAGCCCAGTAG
CTGACATTCATCCGGGGTCAGCACCGTTTCTGCGGACTGGCTTTCTACGTGTTCCGCTTCCTTTAGCAGC
CCTTGCGCCCTGAATTTTGTTAAAATTCGCGTTAAATTTTTGTTAAATCAGCTCATTTTTTAACCAATAG
GCCGAAATCGGCAAAATCCCTTATAAATCAAAAGAATAGACCGAGATAGGGT
[37 nt withheld, positions 8103-8139]
AAAGAACGTGGACTCCAACGTCAAAGG
[49 nt withheld, positions 8167-8215]
T
[91 nt withheld, positions 8217-8307]
G
[123 nt withheld, positions 8309-8431]
